Addgene plasmid #149573: pBbdCas9H_arr2
Purpose: (Empty Backbone) parental, all-in-one CRISPRi vector for B. burgdorferi, parental for gRNA cloning
Depositing lab: Christine Jacobs-Wagner. Depositing organization: Stanford University. Publication: A CRISPR interference platform for selective downregulation of gene expression in Borrelia burgdorferi. Takacs CN, Scott M, Chang Y, Kloos ZA, Irnov I, Rosa PA, Liu J, Jacobs-Wagner C. Appl Environ Microbiol. 2020 Nov 30. pii: AEM.02519-20. doi: 10.1128/AEM.02519-20. PubMed 33257311.
Backbone
  Vector backbone: pBbdCas9H
  Backbone manufacturer: CJW lab
  Modifications to backbone: dCas9, lacI, arr2
  Vector type: Bacterial Expression, CRISPR
  Selectable markers: Rifampicin
Growth in bacteria
  Bacterial resistance: Hygromycin, 200 μg/mL
  Growth temperature: 30°C
  Growth strain: NEB 5-alpha F' Iq
  Copy number: High Copy
Gene/Insert
  Gene/Insert name: None
  Promoter: PflaB, PpQE30
  Cloning method: Restriction Enzyme; 5′ cloning site Unknown (unknown if destroyed); 3′ cloning site Unknown (unknown if destroyed)
  Sequencing primers: 5′ Unknown
Terms and licenses: Academic/Nonprofit Terms; Industry Terms: Not Available to Industry
How to cite: pBbdCas9H_arr2 was a gift from Christine Jacobs-Wagner (Addgene plasmid # 149573 ; http://n2t.net/addgene:149573 ; RRID:Addgene_149573)
