[The description below was written by a language model from this plasmid's Addgene catalogue record and pLannotate feature annotations shown in this document.]
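Description:
pBbdCas9H_arr2 is an empty, all-in-one CRISPR interference vector for Borrelia burgdorferi, intended as the parental plasmid into which guide RNA cassettes are cloned. It derives from the pBbdCas9H backbone, with dCas9, lacI and arr2 listed as the backbone modifications. The full sequence is 11,561 nt. In E. coli it replicates from a high-copy ColE1/pUC-type origin and is selected with hygromycin through the hph hygromycin phosphotransferase gene. The record also lists rifampicin as a selectable marker, consistent with arr2, which in general encodes a rifampin ADP-ribosyltransferase. However, no arr2 coding sequence is annotated in the feature table. The only nearby hint is an integron-type AAC/AAD leader/attI element. Likewise, no Borrelia replication functions are annotated, and roughly 2.6 kb after the E. coli origin carries no features.

The core payload is catalytically dead Streptococcus pyogenes Cas9 (D10A/H840A), which binds DNA under guide RNA direction without cutting it and so blocks transcription of the targeted gene. It sits downstream of a phage T5 promoter with lac operators, matching the PpQE30 promoter named in the record. A divergently oriented lacI gene supplies the lac repressor, making dCas9 expression IPTG-inducible. The record also lists PflaB, a constitutive Borrelia flagellin promoter, without stating which genes it drives. The short annotated fragments of B. burgdorferi fliD and hslU lie directly upstream of lacI and hph respectively, so they probably reflect native Borrelia promoter regions, though this is an inference. The short BleoR fragment looks like a cloning remnant. No guide RNA is present, so the plasmid serves as a cloning parent for selective gene knockdown in B. burgdorferi.
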