Features (pLannotate 1.2.2; 10 found; start..end, strand, type, name):
    830..904     +  ncRNA          AAC AAD leader: Accession: RF02912 - putative aminoglycoside riboswitch / attI site
   1462..2541    -  CDS            lacI: LACI_ECOLI - Experimental evidence at protein level: Swiss-Prot protein existence level 1. Repressor of the lactose operon. Binds allolactose as an inducer. From Escherichia coli (strain K12).
   2671..2775    -  CDS            fliD (fragment): FLID_BORBU - Protein inferred from homology: Swiss-Prot protein existence level 3. Required for the morphogenesis and for the elongation of the flagellar filament by facilitating polymerization of the flagellin monomers at the tip of growing filament. Forms a capping structure, which prevents flagellin subunits (transported through the central channel of the flagellum) from leaking out without polymerization at the distal end (By similarity). From Borrelia burgdorferi (strain ATCC 35210 / B31 / CIP 102532 / DSM 4680).
   2794..2838    +  promoter       T5 promoter: bacteriophage T5 promoter for E. coli RNA polymerase, with embedded lac operator
   2844..2864    +  protein_bind   lac operator (fragment): The lac repressor binds to the lac operator to inhibit transcription in E. coli. This inhibition can be relieved by adding lactose or isopropyl-β-D-thiogalactopyranoside (IPTG). lac repressor encoded by lacI
   2899..7003    +  CDS            dCas9 (fragment): catalytically dead mutant of the Cas9 endonuclease from the Streptococcus pyogenes Type II CRISPR/Cas system RNA-guided DNA-binding protein that lacks endonuclease activity due to the D10A mutation in the RuvC catalytic domain and the H840A mutation in the HNH catalytic domain
   7013..7138    +  CDS            hslU (fragment): HSLU_BORBU - Protein inferred from homology: Swiss-Prot protein existence level 3. ATPase subunit of a proteasome-like degradation complex; this subunit has chaperone activity. The binding of ATP and its subsequent hydrolysis by HslU are essential for unfolding of protein substrates subsequently hydrolyzed by HslV. HslU recognizes the N-terminal part of its protein substrates and unfolds these before they are guided to HslV for hydrolysis. From Borrelia burgdorferi (strain ATCC 35210 / B31 / CIP 102532 / DSM 4680).
   7193..8209    +  CDS            hph: KHYB_ECOLX - Experimental evidence at protein level: Swiss-Prot protein existence level 1. The aminoglycoside phosphotransferases achieve inactivation of their antibiotic substrates by phosphorylation. Only phosphorylates hygromycin and closely related compounds such as demethyl analogs and destomycin. From Escherichia coli.
   8214..8260    +  CDS            BleoR (fragment): antibiotic-binding protein; Sh ble from Streptoalloteichus hindustanus; confers resistance to bleomycin, phleomycin, and Zeocin™
   8335..8923    +  rep_origin     ori: high-copy-number ColE1/pMB1/pBR322/pUC origin of replication
>Addgene plasmid #149573 | pBbdCas9H_arr2 | addgene full sequence | sequence record 308845 | Addgene NGS Result
GTGTTTGACTATTTCTTTTAAGGTTTTCATTAAAGTAATAGAGTATGTTTTTTTGTGTGTATTTCTTATA
TGTTTTATTTATGTACGCTAGTGTTGAGATAAGGACTACTAATTTATACTGTAATTTATTGTAGCAAGTT
GTGGTTTTACTGGTTTTGTTTATATTAGATAAGTTTTCCATTTATAGCTCCTTGAATACCGGATTTTTTA
TCTATAAAGTATATATATCACAATTTTGATTTAAAAGTAAATTCTTTTTTTAAAAATACAAAAATTTTTT
ATAAATTATATAGACCATGATATTGTATTAATACTAATTGATTTTAATTTAAGGTTGAACTAAAATAAAC
ATAGTTTTGTAGAAAATAATTTTTCATTATTTTGCTACTTGATATTGGATCGTAAAAATATTAGGGCTTT
ACAAAGTTCTTTTAAAAGAGAATTTAGTAAAGCCCTAAGTCTTTTAATAAAAAATTTTTTGTAAAAAAGT
TGGCAAAAATAGTTTTTGCTATATATTTATATATAAGAAAAAATTCAATACTCAAGGAGATAAAAAATGG
AAAACTTAAACAATAATCCACAAAAAATTAATCAAATAAATAAGCAAACTAATTTTATTGGTTTTGAAAA
TTTTATAGAACTTGATAATCAAGTTAATCAAACTAAAGAAAAAAGTAAATTAAGTAAGATAGGTAAGAAA
TTACCCGGAATAAGCAGTCAAGTCTAGTGCGGCCGCATGGCTTGTTATGACTGTTTTTTTGGGGTACAGT
CTATGCCTCGGGCATCCAAGCAGCAAGCGCGTTACGCCGTGGGTCGATGTTTGATGTTATGGAGCAGCAA
CGATGTTACGCAGCAGGGCAGTCGCCCTAAAACAAAGTTAAACATCATGAGGAGGTAACGTCATGGTAAA
AGATTGGATTCCTATTTCTCATGATAATTATAAACAAGTACAAGGACCATTTTATCATGGAACTAAAGCT
AATTTAGCAATTGGTGATTTACTAACTACAGGATTTATTTCTCATTTTGAAGATGGTCGAATTCTTAAAC
ATATTTATTTTTCAGCTTTAATGGAACCAGCAGTTTGGGGAGCTGAACTTGCTATGTCACTATCTGGTCT
TGAAGGTCGTGGTTATATATATATAGTTGAACCAACAGGACCATTTGAAGATGATCCAAATCTTACAAAT
AAAAAATTTCCTGGTAATCCAACACAATCTTATAGAACTTGTGAACCTTTAAGAATTGTTGGTGTTGTTG
AAGATTGGGAAGGACATCCTGTTGAATTAATAAGAGGAATGTTAGATTCATTAGAAGATTTAAAACGTCG
TGGTTTACATGTTATTGAAGATTAACCTGGCGCGCCAAATAATGCCCGTGTCCCTGTTGAATAGGGACAC
GGTTTTTTAACAATTTTTTTATTCCTAGGCCTTAGTGGCCGGTACCCGGGGATCCTTATTACTGGCCGCT
TTCTAGCCTGGATACTTGTCTGGCTAGTTGCATTAGAGAGTCAGCTAGAGCCCTAGGGCTAGCTGTTTGT
GTATTCGGAGCCAGTGTAGTTTTTCTTTTTACTAACGATACGGGTAATAATTGATTGCCTTTTACAGCCT
GACCTTGAGACAATTGCAAAAGTCTGTCCACAGAGGTTTGACCTAATAATCTAAAATCTTGTTTGATAGT
AGTAAGTGGAGGTATGTAGCAACTAGAATCTTCTGTATCATCATAACCCACAACTGAAATATCAGCCCCA
ACTCTAAGTCCACTTTCAGTAATAGCTCGCATAGCTCCTAAAGCCATTTGATCATTAGCAACTAACATAG
CAGTAGGGACAATGCCTTCATTTAACATTTGCATTGTTTGCTGAAATCCTGACATAGCAGACCAATCTCC
TTCTCTTTCTGCTATTGGTTGTATTTGATTTCTTGTTAAATACTTGTGCCATCCTGCTAATCTCAATCTG
GCACTTACTGAACTTAAGGGACCTGCAAGTAGTGCAATTTGTTGATGGCCTAATGCAACAAGGTGTTCAA
CTCCTAACCTTGTTCCATCTTCGTGAGAAAAAATTATAGAGTTTATTGGGGTTTGGTCCGACACATCCAA
AAACAATGCTGGAACATTAGTACATGCTGCTTCAACTGCAATCGCATCTTGGTCATCAAGAGGATAATTA
ATTATAAGTCCACTAACACGTTGAGCTAATAAATTATGTACTGCTGCCTTACAAGCCTCTACACCTGATC
TCTCAACCATTGATACAACAACGCTTGCACCAAGTTGATCAGCTCTCGATTTAATTGCGGCTACAATTTG
ACTAGGCGCATGTAATGCAAGTGATGATGTGGCAACTCCAATTAAAAGTGATTGTTTCCCCGCAAGTTGC
TGAGCAACGCGATTTGGTATATAATTCAACTCTGCCATAGCTGCTTCAACCTTCTCTCTTGTTTTTGCAG
ATACATGACTTGCTTGGTTCACAACTCTCGAAACCGTTTGGTAGCTAACCCCGGCATATTCAGCAACATC
ATACAAAGTAACAGGTTTCATGGATCATTCCTCCATGATAAAATTTAAATTTCTGACTTTGGCAAATCCT
TTTGCCTGTTAAAAAGAATAGCACAAAAATTAAAAAAAAAGAAACGCAAATAGCAATAGCATTAAAAATA
ATTATTATTATTTATTTCTTTGATTAAAATCAAAAGCCTTTAATGTATTTTCTTGATCTTTCATGCGCTT
AACGGTAAAATCCAAGGTATTAAGTTCACCTTCCACTTTTCTCTCTCTATCTTCTCTAGAAAATCATAAA
AAATTTATTTGCTTTGTGAGCGGATAACAATTATAATAGATTCAATTGTGAGCGGATAACAATTTCACAC
AGAATTCATTAAAGAGGAGAAATTACATATGGATAAGAAATACTCAATAGGCTTAGCTATCGGCACAAAT
AGCGTCGGATGGGCGGTGATCACTGATGAATATAAGGTTCCGTCTAAAAAGTTCAAGGTTCTGGGAAATA
CAGACCGCCACAGTATCAAAAAAAATCTTATAGGGGCTCTTTTATTTGACAGTGGAGAGACAGCGGAAGC
GACTCGTCTCAAACGGACAGCTCGTAGAAGGTATACACGTCGGAAGAATCGTATTTGTTATCTACAGGAG
ATTTTTTCAAATGAGATGGCGAAAGTAGATGATAGTTTCTTTCATCGACTTGAAGAGTCTTTTTTGGTGG
AAGAAGACAAGAAGCATGAACGTCATCCTATTTTTGGAAATATAGTAGATGAAGTTGCTTATCATGAGAA
ATATCCAACTATCTATCATCTGCGAAAAAAATTGGTAGATTCTACTGATAAAGCGGATTTGCGCTTAATC
TATTTGGCCTTAGCGCATATGATTAAGTTTCGTGGTCATTTTTTGATTGAGGGAGATTTAAATCCTGATA
ATAGTGATGTGGACAAACTATTTATCCAGTTGGTACAAACCTACAATCAATTATTTGAAGAAAACCCTAT
TAACGCAAGTGGAGTAGATGCTAAAGCGATTCTTTCTGCACGATTGAGTAAATCAAGACGATTAGAAAAT
CTCATTGCTCAGCTCCCCGGTGAGAAGAAAAATGGCTTATTTGGGAATCTCATTGCTTTGTCATTGGGTT
TGACCCCTAATTTTAAATCAAATTTTGATTTGGCAGAAGATGCTAAATTACAGCTTTCAAAAGATACTTA
CGATGATGATTTAGATAATTTATTGGCGCAAATTGGAGATCAATATGCTGATTTGTTTTTGGCAGCTAAG
AATTTATCAGATGCTATTTTACTTTCAGATATCCTAAGAGTAAATACTGAAATAACTAAGGCTCCCCTAT
CAGCTTCAATGATTAAACGCTACGATGAACATCATCAAGACTTGACTCTTTTAAAAGCTTTAGTTCGACA
ACAACTTCCAGAAAAGTATAAAGAAATCTTTTTTGATCAATCAAAAAACGGATATGCAGGTTATATTGAT
GGGGGAGCTAGCCAAGAAGAATTTTATAAATTTATCAAACCAATTTTAGAAAAAATGGATGGTACTGAGG
AATTATTGGTGAAACTAAATCGTGAAGATTTGCTGCGCAAGCAACGGACCTTTGACAACGGCTCTATTCC
CCATCAAATTCACTTGGGTGAGCTGCATGCTATTTTGAGAAGACAAGAAGACTTTTATCCATTTTTAAAA
GACAATCGTGAGAAGATTGAAAAAATCTTGACTTTTCGAATTCCTTATTATGTTGGTCCATTGGCGCGTG
GCAATAGTCGTTTTGCATGGATGACTCGGAAGTCTGAAGAAACAATTACCCCATGGAATTTTGAAGAAGT
TGTCGATAAAGGTGCTTCAGCTCAATCATTTATTGAACGCATGACAAACTTTGATAAAAATCTTCCAAAT
GAAAAAGTACTACCAAAACATAGTTTGCTTTATGAGTATTTTACGGTTTATAACGAATTGACAAAGGTCA
AATATGTTACTGAAGGAATGCGAAAACCAGCATTTCTTTCAGGTGAACAGAAGAAAGCCATTGTTGATTT
ACTCTTCAAAACAAATCGAAAAGTAACCGTTAAGCAATTAAAAGAAGATTATTTCAAAAAAATAGAATGT
TTTGATAGTGTTGAAATTTCAGGAGTTGAAGATAGATTTAATGCTTCATTAGGTACCTACCATGATTTGC
TAAAAATTATTAAAGATAAAGATTTTTTGGATAATGAAGAAAATGAAGATATCTTAGAGGATATTGTTTT
AACATTGACCTTATTTGAAGATAGGGAGATGATTGAGGAAAGACTTAAAACATATGCTCACCTCTTTGAT
GATAAGGTGATGAAACAGCTTAAACGTCGCCGTTATACTGGTTGGGGACGTTTGTCTCGAAAATTGATTA
ATGGTATTAGGGATAAGCAATCTGGCAAAACAATATTAGATTTTTTGAAATCAGATGGTTTTGCCAATCG
CAATTTTATGCAGCTGATCCATGATGATAGTTTGACATTTAAAGAAGACATTCAAAAAGCACAAGTGTCT
GGACAAGGCGATAGTTTACATGAACATATTGCAAATTTAGCTGGTAGCCCTGCTATTAAAAAAGGTATTT
TACAGACTGTAAAAGTTGTTGATGAATTGGTCAAAGTAATGGGGCGGCATAAGCCAGAAAATATCGTTAT
TGAAATGGCACGTGAAAATCAGACAACTCAAAAGGGCCAGAAAAATTCGCGAGAGCGTATGAAACGAATC
GAAGAAGGTATCAAAGAATTAGGAAGTCAGATTCTTAAAGAGCATCCTGTTGAAAATACTCAATTGCAAA
ATGAAAAGCTCTATCTCTATTATCTCCAAAATGGAAGAGACATGTATGTGGACCAAGAATTAGATATTAA
TCGTTTAAGTGATTATGATGTCGATGCCATTGTTCCACAAAGTTTCCTTAAAGACGATTCAATAGACAAT
AAGGTCTTAACGCGTTCTGATAAAAATCGTGGTAAATCGGATAACGTTCCAAGTGAAGAAGTAGTCAAAA
AGATGAAAAACTATTGGAGACAACTTCTAAACGCCAAGTTAATCACTCAACGTAAGTTTGATAATTTAAC
GAAAGCTGAACGTGGAGGTTTGAGTGAACTTGATAAAGCTGGTTTTATCAAACGCCAATTGGTTGAAACT
CGCCAAATCACTAAGCATGTGGCACAAATTTTGGATAGTCGCATGAATACTAAATACGATGAAAATGATA
AACTTATTCGAGAGGTTAAAGTGATTACCTTAAAATCTAAATTAGTTTCTGACTTCCGAAAAGATTTCCA
ATTCTATAAAGTACGTGAGATTAACAATTACCATCATGCCCATGATGCGTATCTAAATGCCGTCGTTGGA
ACTGCTTTGATTAAGAAATATCCAAAACTTGAATCGGAGTTTGTCTATGGTGATTATAAAGTTTATGATG
TTCGTAAAATGATTGCTAAGTCTGAGCAAGAAATAGGCAAAGCAACCGCAAAATATTTCTTTTACTCTAA
TATCATGAACTTCTTCAAAACAGAAATTACACTTGCAAATGGAGAGATTCGCAAACGCCCTCTAATCGAA
ACTAATGGGGAAACTGGAGAAATTGTCTGGGATAAAGGGCGAGATTTTGCCACAGTGCGCAAAGTATTGT
CCATGCCCCAAGTCAATATTGTCAAGAAAACAGAAGTCCAGACAGGCGGATTCTCCAAGGAGTCAATTTT
ACCAAAAAGAAATTCGGACAAGCTTATTGCTCGTAAAAAAGACTGGGATCCAAAAAAATATGGTGGTTTT
GATAGTCCAACGGTAGCTTATTCAGTCCTAGTGGTTGCTAAGGTGGAAAAAGGGAAATCGAAGAAGTTAA
AATCCGTTAAAGAGTTACTAGGGATCACAATTCTGGAAAGAAGTTCCTTTGAAAAAAATCCGATTGACTT
TTTAGAAGCTAAAGGATATAAGGAAGTTAAAAAAGACTTAATCATTAAACTACCTAAATATAGTCTTTTT
GAGTTAGAAAACGGTCGTAAACGGATGCTGGCTAGTGCCGGAGAATTACAAAAAGGAAATGAGCTGGCTC
TGCCAAGCAAATATGTGAATTTTTTATATTTAGCTAGTCATTATGAAAAGTTGAAGGGTAGTCCAGAAGA
TAACGAACAAAAACAATTGTTTGTGGAGCAGCATAAGCATTATTTAGATGAGATTATTGAGCAAATCAGT
GAATTTTCTAAGCGTGTTATTTTAGCAGATGCCAATTTAGATAAAGTTCTTAGTGCATATAACAAACATA
GAGACAAACCAATACGTGAACAAGCAGAAAATATTATTCATTTATTTACGTTGACGAATCTTGGAGCTCC
CGCTGCTTTTAAATATTTTGATACAACAATTGATCGTAAACGATATACGTCTACAAAAGAAGTTTTAGAT
GCCACTCTTATCCATCAATCCATCACTGGTCTTTATGAAACACGCATTGATTTGAGTCAGCTAGGAGGTG
ACTAATAAAAGCTTGATCAGATCCCAGCTTTTTTTTGAAGTGCCTGGCAGTAAGTTGAAAAAATTTGAAA
TAAACTTGGACTATGTTAATAAAAAAATACAAATTAACGAACAAAAAGATTTGAATTATTATATAATTTA
GTTAAAAGCAATTTTAAATGAGGGAGGTTTCCATCATATGGATAGAAGTGGTAAACCTGAATTAACTGCT
ACTAGTGTTGAAAAATTTTTAATTGAAAAATTTGATAGTGTTAGTGATTTAATGCAATTAAGTGAAGGTG
AAGAAAGTAGAGCTTTTAGTTTTGATGTTGGTGGTAGAGGTTATGTTTTAAGAGTTAATAGTTGTGCTGA
TGGTTTTTATAAAGATAGATATGTTTATAGACATTTTGCTAGTGCTGCTTTACCTATTCCTGAAGTTTTA
GATATTGGTGAATTTAGTGAAAGTTTAACTTATTGTATTAGTAGAAGAGCACAAGGTGTTACTTTACAAG
ATTTACCTGAAACTGAATTACCTGCTGTTTTACAACCTGTTGCTGAAGCTATGGATGCTATTGCGGCGGC
TGATCTCAGTCAAACTTCGGGTTTTGGTCCTTTTGGTCCTCAAGGTATTGGTCAATATACTACTTGGAGA
GATTTTATTTGTGCTATTGCTGATCCTCATGTTTATCATTGGCAAACTGTTATGGATGATACTGTTAGTG
CTAGTGTTGCTCAAGCATTAGATGAATTAATGTTATGGGCTGAAGATTGTCCTGAAGTTAGACATTTAGT
TCATGCTGATTTTGGTAGTAATAATGTTTTAACTGATAATGGTAGAATTACTGCTGTTATTGATTGGAGT
GAAGCTATGTTTGGTGATAGTCAATATGAAGTTGCTAATATTTTTTTTTGGAGACCTTGGTTAGCTTGTA
TGGAACAACAAACTAGATATTTTGAAAGAAGACATCCTGAATTAGCTGGTAGTCCTAGATTAAGAGCTTA
TATGTTAAGAATTGGTTTAGATCAATTATATCAAAGTTTAGTTGATGGTAATTTTGATGATGCTGCTTGG
GCTCAAGGTAGATGTGATGCTATTGTTAGAAGTGGTGCTGGTACTGTTGGTAGAACTCAAATTGCTAGAA
GAAGTGCTGCTGTTTGGACTGATGGTTGTGTTGAAGTTTTAGCTGATAGTGGTAATAGAAGACCTAGTAC
TAGACCTAGAGCTAAAGAATAATGACGTCGCCGGAGCGGTCGAGTTCTGGACCGACCGGCTCGGGTTCTC
ATGACCAAAATCCCTTAACGTGAGTTTTCGTTCCACTGAGCGTCAGACCCCGTAGAAAAGATCAAAGGAT
CTTCTTGAGATCCTTTTTTTCTGCGCGTAATCTGCTGCTTGCAAACAAAAAAACCACCGCTACCAGCGGT
GGTTTGTTTGCCGGATCAAGAGCTACCAACTCTTTTTCCGAAGGTAACTGGCTTCAGCAGAGCGCAGATA
CCAAATACTGTTCTTCTAGTGTAGCCGTAGTTAGGCCACCACTTCAAGAACTCTGTAGCACCGCCTACAT
ACCTCGCTCTGCTAATCCTGTTACCAGTGGCTGCTGCCAGTGGCGATAAGTCGTGTCTTACCGGGTTGGA
CTCAAGACGATAGTTACCGGATAAGGCGCAGCGGTCGGGCTGAACGGGGGGTTCGTGCACACAGCCCAGC
TTGGAGCGAACGACCTACACCGAACTGAGATACCTACAGCGTGAGCTATGAGAAAGCGCCACGCTTCCCG
AAGGGAGAAAGGCGGACAGGTATCCGGTAAGCGGCAGGGTCGGAACAGGAGAGCGCACGAGGGAGCTTCC
AGGGGGAAACGCCTGGTATCTTTATAGTCCTGTCGGGTTTCGCCACCTCTGACTTGAGCGTCGATTTTTG
TGATGCTCGTCAGGGGGGCGGAGCCTATGGAAAAACGCCAGCAACGCGGCCTTTTTACGGTTCCTGGCCT
TTTGCTGGCCTTTTGCTCACATGTTCTTTCCTGCACTAGATCCCCGGCAAGTTCATCCTTAGGGTTTTCA
TATCTCTTAAAAAGTCAATTTCTGCTTGATTAATTTCTTGTGGATTATTGTTTTTGCGGTTTTTCATTTT
TTATCTCCTTGAGTATTGAATTTTTTCTTATATATAAATATATAGCAAAAACTATTTTTGCCAACTTTTT
TACAAAAAATTTTTTATTAAAACACTTAGGGCTTTGCTAAATTCTCTTTTAAAAGAACTTAGTAAAGCCC
TATGGATTTAAGAACTGATTATACTTACGTAGTAAAAATACTACAGATATTAATAGTATAGACCATATCA
AAATCATAATCAATTTATATTTATCTAAAATTGTAGTCCATACAAAATACAAAAAAATTAGGTTTTTCTA
AATTCTATTTTAAAAGAACTTAGTAACACCTAATCTCTAAATTACTTACAAAATTCTAAAATTAGATTTT
TAGTTCTTCATATTTCTTTAAAAGTTTTTTAAGAAAATCTTTTTGATTTTCAAAAATTTCATGCATCATA
AAACTAGTAAATTTGGATTTTTTTTTGTAAAAATCATAACTTTCTTGGGTTTTAAGTTGAAATCTTAATG
GTTTTATTGGATTTTGCCTAGATTTTTTTAACGCCGGACTTTCTTTATCTTTTATAAAATTATAAGAATT
TTTAATACCATTTTCTATTAAATAATCTTCTTTTATAAGCCCCTCTTGCAGTGCAGTTGCTAATCTTAAA
TACTTATACGCTTGAGTTTTTGCTACATCAAAGTCTTTTATAAAATCAAGAAAAGTTTTATAACCATCAA
ATTTATAATATTGATTATCTTTTATTTCTTTTAAAATTTTAATATTTTCCACCCTGTGGAATATTTCTTT
TTTGAAATTGTCATTTAACTTTTCCTTTAGTGTCTTGTAATAAGAAATTTTACTTTCATTAATCATTAAA
TTTTGTTCAACATAAGTATCTATCTTTTTTGTTAAAACTTTAACAACACGTTTTTTTTCCATAAAAATTT
TCCTTTATTTTTGCAACATTTTCCTTAATTGATATAATTGTTACTATTTTAGATTTTTTAATATCCACTT
AAGAATTAATCCCTCACTAGAATATTTTTTATTATAGAATTCATATACATGTTTTTCTAAATCTATAAAT
TTATCAACAATTGCTTTATTATAGGGTGTATCTATCTTTTCTTTTCTTAATAATCGTCTCATATTCTTTA
AATAACAACAAACACTGCCGGTTTTAAACCTAAATTCTATGTAATATATTTTTGAAAAAGTATATACATT
TTCAACCCCGTTTATTTCATACTTTACAAAAACATTATTTATTGGTTTTCTATAACCATAGTAAATGCCT
AAAAATTTGTCCCCGTCTTTCATAGGATATAGATAAAGTTTTTGAATCTCTGATTTATCTAATAATTTTT
CAAAAAAAATTATACACCGCTTTTGTTTGTTACTAACTACTCTATGCAATGCCTTTAATATTTTTGTGTG
ATATATATTTTTATCACCTTTTTTTTCTTTCAGCAGGAAGATACTTTCTTTTGGAAATTTAATTTTTTGT
TCATTTATTCTTGCAGCCTTAAGTCCGATTTTCATATTTAATCCTTATATAGCCTTTCTATTTAATTCTT
TTAAACTCAATAAACTTTTTTGGTTTTTCATTAGTTCTAATAATTCGCAATAATATGTGCAAAACACTTT
ATTGTATTCTATTTTCTTTTGGTTATTCAAATATTCTTTTATAATTGGCTTTAGAAGTTCAATATTTACT
TCTTTTTTTAGTTGTTCAATAAGGATATTGAAAATGTTTGTTTTTAAATCTTGATAATTTTGTTGAGAAT
TTTCTTTTTTTCTTTCAATTGACTTCTCTAATTTACGCTTTATATTGTTTAAATCGCTATATTTATGACT
TTCAATAATAAAATGAGGCTTAAATTTGTAATTTTCGTATATTTTTTGGAAACTTGTTTCTAATTGTTTA
GAATTATATTCATTTTTTTCAAATTCTTTTTGAGTGTTGCATAGAATTTCCTTTAATTTTTCTTGTTTTT
CTTTCATACAAGATTTAGTAAAATGTATATTTTTATTTTTTAGTAATTTAATTTCTATTATTTTTATGAT
TTTAAGTATTTTGATTATATTATCTTTATCAATATTTAAATTGAATAAAATTGTAAGAAAAATTGAAAGA
ATTTTTTTACATAAAAAGTTACATTTATTGAAGTAATTTCTTACTTGATACTTTTCTATTTCATTAATCT
TTCTTTCTTCTTTTATATTATTTTTATTATTTAAACACTCCTTTAAATCTACACTCCCATTTTTAGTAAA
TCTATCTTTAAGGCCCCTTGAAACTCTATTTTGAAATCTTAAATCTTTTTTTTCTTGAAAGTATTTATAG
ATTTTTTGGTAACATTCTTTTTTTGAAAAATTAAGTTGATAGTATATTTCGGTCCCCAAATTTACCCCTA
AGTGTTTGTGATAATTAGTTGTGACTTTAAATTCTTTTTCTAATTTGTAAAGGTAATTTTGCAGTGTTTT
TAGTTTAACGG
